>Addgene plasmid #60352 | pET-22HT-MSI1(7-192)R53E | addgene partial sequence | sequence record 98898 | T7 5'-TAATACGACTCACTATAGGG-3'
TTTGTTTAACTTTAAGAAGGAGATATACATATGCATCATCATCATCATCACGGCGAAAACCTGTATTTTC
AGGGCGGATCCCAGCCCGGCCTCGCCTCCCCGGACTCGCCGCACGACCCCTGCAAGATGTTCATCGGAGG
ACTCAGTTGGCAGACCACGCAGGAAGGGCTGCGCGAATACTTCGGCCAGTTCGGGGAGGTGAAAGAGTGT
CTGGTGATGGAAGACCCCCTGACCAAAAGATCCAGGGGTTTCGGCTTCGTCACTTTCATGGACCAGGCGG
GGGTGGATAAAGTGCTGGCGCAATCGCGGCACGAGCTCGACTCCAAAACAATTGACCCCAAGGTGGCCTT
TCCTCGAAGAGCACAGCCTAAGATGGTCACTCGGACGAAGAAGATCTTCGTGGGGGGGCTGTCTGTGAAC
ACCACGGTGGAAGATGTGAAACACTATTTCGAGCAGTTCGGAAAGGTGGATGATGCCATGCTGATGTTCG
ACAAAACCACCAACAGGCACAGAGGGTTTGGATTTGTCACGTTTGAGAGCGAGGACATCGTAGAGAAAGT
TTGTGAGATCCACTTCCATGAAATCAACAACAAAATGGTGGAATGCAAGAAAGCCCAGCCAAAGGA
