>Addgene plasmid #60352 | pET-22HT-MSI1(7-192)R53E | addgene partial sequence | sequence record 99486 | T7term 5'-GCTAGTTATTGCTCAGCGG-3'
GCCGGATCTCAGTGGTGGTGGTGGTGGTGCTCGAGTGCGGCCGCAAGCTTTCACGGGGACATCACCTCCT
TTGGCTGGGCTTTCTTGCATTCCACCATTTTGTTGTTGATTTCATGGAAGTGGATCTCACAAACTTTCTC
TACGATGTCCTCGCTCTCAAACGTGACAAATCCAAACCCTCTGTGCCTGTTGGTGGTTTTGTCGAACATC
AGCATGGCATCATCCACCTTTCCGAACTGCTCGAAATAGTGTTTCACATCTTCCACCGTGGTGTTCACAG
ACAGCCCCCCCACGAAGATCTTCTTCGTCCGAGTGACCATCTTAGGCTGTGCTCTTCGAGGAAAGGCCAC
CTTGGGGTCAATTGTTTTGGAGTCGAGCTCGTGCCGCGATTGCGCCAGCACTTTATCCACCCCCGCCTGG
TCCATGAAAGTGACGAAGCCGAAACCCCTGGATCTTTTGGTCAGGGGGTCTTCCATCACCAGACACTCTT
TCACCTCCCCGAACTGGCCGAAGTATTCGCGCAGCCCTTCCTGCGTGGTCTGCCAACTGAGTCCTCCGAT
GAACATCTTGCAGGGGTCGTGCGGCGAGTCCGGGGAGGCGAGGCCGGGCTGGGATCCGCCCTGAAAATAC
AGGTTTTCGCCGTGATGATGATGATGATGCATATGTATATCTCCTTCTTAAAAGTTAAACAAAATTATTT
CTAGAGGGGAATTGTTATCCGCTCACAATTCCCCTATAGT
