[The description below was written by a language model from this plasmid's Addgene catalogue record.]
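Description:
pET-22HT-MSI1(7-192)R53E is a bacterial expression plasmid built on a modified pET-22b backbone, designed to produce a point-mutant fragment of the mouse RNA-binding protein Musashi-1 (Msi1) in E. coli. The backbone has been altered so that the pelB periplasmic leader normally present in pET-22b is replaced by a His6-Gly tag followed by a TEV protease cleavage site. The recombinant protein is therefore expected to stay in the cytoplasm rather than being exported, can be captured by metal-affinity chromatography, and can have its tag removed by TEV digestion. The plasmid carries ampicillin resistance for selection and is recorded as high copy. The total size is about 6 kb, of which roughly 5.4 kb is backbone.

The 573 bp insert encodes amino acids 7–192 of Msi1, described in the record as the RNA-binding domain (RBD) of the protein, and was cloned between BamHI and HindIII sites that both remain intact. It carries an R53E substitution, replacing an arginine with a glutamate. Transcription is driven by the T7 promoter, so expression requires a host that supplies T7 RNA polymerase, while a standard cloning strain is used for propagation. The construct is the mutant counterpart of a wild-type pET-22HT-MSI1(7-192) plasmid from the same series. It comes from work on allosteric inhibition of this stem cell RNA-binding protein by an intermediary metabolite, where purified mutant protein would presumably serve for comparison with wild type in biochemical assays. The record does not state the specific functional consequence of the R53E change, and no feature table was provided.
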