Addgene plasmid #60352: pET-22HT-MSI1(7-192)R53E
Purpose: R53E mutant of the mouse MSI1 RBD
Depositing lab: Sean Ryder. Depositing organization: University of Massachusetts, Worcester. Publication: Allosteric inhibition of a stem cell RNA-binding protein by an intermediary metabolite. Clingman CC, Deveau LM, Hay SA, Genga RM, Shandilya SM, Massi F, Ryder SP. Elife. 2014 Jun 16:e02848. doi: 10.7554/eLife.02848. PubMed 24935936.
Backbone
  Vector backbone: pET-22b
  Backbone manufacturer: Invitrogen
  Backbone size w/o insert (bp): 5400
  Total vector size (bp): 6000
  Modifications to backbone: pelB leader sequence was replaced with a His6-Gly tag followed by a TEV protease site. See pET-22HT-MSI1 (7–192) Addgene plasmid # 60245
  Vector type: Bacterial Expression
Growth in bacteria
  Bacterial resistance: Ampicillin, 100 μg/mL
  Growth temperature: 37°C
  Growth strain: DH5alpha
  Copy number: High Copy
Gene/Insert
  Gene/Insert name: mouse MSI1 (7-192)
  Species: M. musculus (mouse)
  Insert size (bp): 573
  Mutation: R53E; contains amino acids 7-192 of Msi1
  GenBank ID: NM_008629.1
  Entrez Gene: Msi1 (a.k.a. Msi1h, Musahi1, m-Msi-1)
  Promoter: T7
  Tag / fusion protein: His (N terminal on backbone); TEV protease site (N terminal on backbone)
  Cloning method: Restriction Enzyme; 5′ cloning site BamHI (not destroyed); 3′ cloning site HindIII (not destroyed)
  Sequencing primers: 5′ T7; 3′ T7-term
Terms and licenses: Academic/Nonprofit Terms; Industry Terms: Not Available to Industry
How to cite: pET-22HT-MSI1(7-192)R53E was a gift from Sean Ryder (Addgene plasmid # 60352 ; http://n2t.net/addgene:60352 ; RRID:Addgene_60352)
